>Addgene plasmid #67514 | mRFP-FKBP12 | addgene full sequence | sequence record 288030 | Addgene NGS Result
GGATGGGCGGAGTTAGGGGCGGGACTATGGTTGCTGACTAATTGAGATGCATGCTTTGCATACTTCTGCC
TGCTGGGGAGCCTGGGGACTTTCCACACCTGGTTGCTGACTAATTGAGATGCATGCTTTGCATACTTCTG
CCTGCTGGGGAGCCTGGGGACTTTCCACACCCTAACTGACACACATTCCACAGCTGGTTCTTTCCGCCTC
AGGACTCTTCCTTTTTCAATATTATTGAAGCATTTATCAGGGTTATTGTCTCATGAGCGGATACATATTT
GAATGTATTTAGAAAAATAAACAAATAGGGGTTCCGCGCACATTTCCCCGAAAAGTGCCACCTG
[124 nt withheld, positions 345-468]
C
[91 nt withheld, positions 470-560]
A
[49 nt withheld, positions 562-610]
CCTTTGACGTTGGAGTCCACGTTCTTT
[37 nt withheld, positions 638-674]
ACCCTATCTCGGTCTATTCTTTTGATTTATAAGGGATTTTGCCGATTTCGGCCTATTGGTTAAAAAATGA
GCTGATTTAACAAAAATTTAACGCGAATTTTAACAAAATATTAACGCTTACAATTTACGCGTTAAGATAC
ATTGATGAGTTTGGACAAACCACAACTAGAATGCAGTGAAAAAAATGCTTTATTTGTGAAATTTGTGATG
CTATTGCTTTATTTGTAACCATTATAAGCTGCAATAAACAAGTTAACAACAACAATTGCATTCATTTTAT
GTTTCAGGTTCAGGGGGAGGTGTGGGAGGTTTTTTAAAGCAAGTAAAACCTCTACAAATGTGGTATGGCT
GATTATGATCAGTTATCTAGATCCGGTGGATCCCGGGCCCGCGGTACCTAGAGAATTCGATTATTGTGGA
GCAGGGCAGTGATAGTGTCTTCAGCCAACACATCATAGCCAATCTGCTTCTGCATGAAGCCAAACTGCTT
GGCTATATACTCCTGGTTCTTCCTGTAGTCTTGCTGCGAGTGTCTCAGCACCCTGTAGCAGAGCCGGCAG
ATGTGTCTGAAAGGAGCGTGCCGCTGGTCCCCGAGCTCTTCCAGCCGAAGCATTGGGCCATCACCGCAGT
CTGTGAATGGGGCTTGTAACAACTTGAAGATCTGCTTGAGAATATTCTGTTCTCTCATCAGTTTCTGCCG
TTCTCTGTTGGGCTTGGAGAAGACAACTTCGAGAACATCTTGACCAGAATTAGTTCCACCAGTGACGAAG
TAAACCAAATCTTCTAGCAGCTTGGTTACAGACCTCCTTTCATTCTGGGTGATGGTGCCCTTCTCTAGCT
TCCCAGCAATGGAGCCCAGCACCTTGCTGGCATCATTGGCAAAGTCCAGGTCCCGAACTTCAGCAGGAGA
AACCGGAACTATGGCAAATGCTTCCTTATCCTCCTTCACAGGAGAGGTGCCAATTTTCAGCATCACGGGC
TTTTCTTCTTCCTTGTCAATAGGAATATTTGTGCTGTGAACCCAGGTATTAGTACATAGGTGTCTGAGCC
GAACATAAGAGTTCCTTGGGACAAGGCTGTCACCTCCACGCAGAGTGGTGGGATCTAGCTCGAAAATGGA
GGAGATGTCATTGCCTTCAGGCACAGAGACCAGGGAGTATACCATCTTTTCTTGGGCATTCCGCAACCTA
CTTCGAGAGGCGTCCTGATCAGGGTCCACTGAGGGCTGAAACTCCAGGCATTCTTCCTCAAAGTCAGGGT
CTACCTCTGCTGCCAAGTAATGCCCCGTGGCCAGATGCTTGAAACGGAAAAGGCTGTTCCAATACCCTGC
TCCGCCCCGACATGGGTCATGCTGGACCACCTCCACCTCCCACAGGGCTTTTGAACTGGTGGCAGATGTG
GCCGACTGCCGGCCCGTGGTTCTCAGGAAGACGTGCTGCTTCTTCCTGTGTTCGTCACAGGTGAGAAACT
TCTCCTGCTCAGCATGAAACAGCCTCACCACGTCACCCCCCTTTAATATGTCGTCTTTGTTATCACTCCA
TTTCACTCGAGCTCATTCCAGTTTTAGAAGCTCCACATCGAAGACGAGAGTGGCATGTGGTGGGATGATG
CCTGGGTGCCCAGTGGCACCATAGGCATAATCTGGAGATATAGTCAGTTTGGCTCTCTGACCCACACTCA
TCTGGGCAACCCCTTCTTCCCAGCCTCGGATCACCTCCTGCTTGCCTAGCATAAACTTAAAGGGCTTGTT
TCTGTCCCGGGAGGAATCAAATTTCTTTCCATCTTCAAGCATCCCGGTGTAGTGCACCACGCAGGTCTGG
CCGCGCTTGGGGAAGGTGCGCCCGTCTCCTGGGGAGATGGTTTCCACCTGCACTCCCATCGCCGCTCGAG
CTGCTCCTCCTGCTCCCGCGGCCGCGCTTCGAGATCTGAGTCCGGAGGCGCCGGTGGAGTGGCGGCCCTC
GGCGCGCTCGTACTGTTCCACGATGGTGTAGTCCTCGTTGTGGGAGGTGATGTCCAGCTTGATGTCGGTC
TTGTAGGCGCCGGGCAGCTGCACGGGCTTCTTGGCCATGTAGGTGGTCTTGACCTCGGCGTCGTAGTGGC
CGCCGTCCTTCAGCTTCAGCCTCATCTTGATCTCGCCCTTCAGGGCGCCGTCCTCGGGGTACATCCGCTC
GGTGGAGGCCTCCCAGCCCATGGTCTTCTTCTGCATTACGGGGCCGTCGGAGGGGAAGTTGGTGCCGCGC
AGCTTCACCTTGTAGATGAACTCGCCGTCCTGCAGGGAGGAGTCCTGGGTCACGGTCACCACGCCGCCGT
CCTCGAAGTTCATCACGCGCTCCCACTTGAAGCCCTCGGGGAAGGACAGCTTCAAGTAGTCGGGGATGTC
GGCGGGGTGCTTCACGTAGGCCTTGGAGCCGTACTGGAACTGAGGGGACAGGATGTCCCAGGCGAAGGGC
AGGGGGCCGCCCTTGGTCACCTTCAGCTTGGCGGTCTGGGTGCCCTCGTAGGGGCGGCCCTCGCCCTCGC
CCTCGATCTCGAACTCGTGGCCGTTCACGGAGCCCTCCATGCGCACCTTGAAGCGCATGAACTCCTTGAT
GACGTCCTCGGAGGAGGCCATGGTGGCGACCGGTAGCGCTAGCGGATCTGACGGTTCACTAAACCAGCTC
TGCTTATATAGACCTCCCACCGTACACGCCTACCGCCCATTTGCGTCAATGGGGCGGAGTTGTTACGACA
TTTTGGAAAGTCCCGTTGATTTTGGTGCCAAAACAAACTCCCATTGACGTCAATGGGGTGGAGACTTGGA
AATCCCCGTGAGTCAAACCGCTATCCACGCCCATTGATGTACTGCCAAAACCGCATCACCATGGTAATAG
CGATGACTAATACGTAGATGTACTGCCAAGTAGGAAAGTCCCATAAGGTCATGTACTGGGCATAATGCCA
GGCGGGCCATTTACCGTCATTGACGTCAATAGGGGGCGTACTTGGCATATGATACACTTGATGTACTGCC
AAGTGGGCAGTTTACCGTAAATACTCCACCCATTGACGTCAATGGAAAGTCCCTATTGGCGTTACTATGG
GAACATACGTCATTATTGACGTCAATGGGCGGGGGTCGTTGGGCGGTCAGCCAGGCGGGCCATTTACCGT
AAGTTATGTAACGCGGAACTCCATATATGGGCTATGAACTAATGACCCCGTAATTGATTACTATTAATAA
CTAATGCATGGCGGTAATACGGTTATCCACAGAATCAGGGGATAACGCAGGAAAGAACATGTGAGCAAAA
GGCCAGCAAAAGGCCAGGAACCGTAAAAAGGCCGCGTTGCTGGCGTTTTTCCATAGGCTCCGCCCCCCTG
ACGAGCATCACAAAAATCGACGCTCAAGTCAGAGGTGGCGAAACCCGACAGGACTATAAAGATACCAGGC
GTTTCCCCCTGGAAGCTCCCTCGTGCGCTCTCCTGTTCCGACCCTGCCGCTTACCGGATACCTGTCCGCC
TTTCTCCCTTCGGGAAGCGTGGCGCTTTCTCATAGCTCACGCTGTAGGTATCTCAGTTCGGTGTAGGTCG
TTCGCTCCAAGCTGGGCTGTGTGCACGAACCCCCCGTTCAGCCCGACCGCTGCGCCTTATCCGGTAACTA
TCGTCTTGAGTCCAACCCGGTAAGACACGACTTATCGCCACTGGCAGCAGCCACTGGTAACAGGATTAGC
AGAGCGAGGTATGTAGGCGGTGCTACAGAGTTCTTGAAGTGGTGGCCTAACTACGGCTACACTAGAAGAA
CAGTATTTGGTATCTGCGCTCTGCTGAAGCCAGTTACCTTCGGAAAAAGAGTTGGTAGCTCTTGATCCGG
CAAACAAACCACCGCTGGTAGCGGTGGTTTTTTTGTTTGCAAGCAGCAGATTACGCGCAGAAAAAAAGGA
TCTCAAGAAGATCCTTTGATCTTTTCTACGGGGTCTGACGCTCAGTGGAACGAAAACTCACGTTAAGGGA
TTTTGGTCATGAGATTATCAAAAAGGATCTTCACCTAGATCCTTTTAAATTAAAAATGAAGTTTTAAATC
AATCTAAAGTATATATGAGTAACCTGAGGCTATGGCAGGGCCTGCCGCCCCGACGTTGGCTGCGAGCCCT
GGGCCTTCACCCGAACTTGGGGGGTGGGGTGGGGAAAAGGAAGAAACGCGGGCGTATTGGCCCCAATGGG
GTCTCGGTGGGGTATCGACAGAGTGCCAGCCCTGGGACCGAACCCCGCGTTTATGAACAAACGACCCAAC
ACCGTGCGTTTTATTCTGTCTTTTTATTGCCGTCATAGCGCGGGTTCCTTCCGGTATTGTCTCCTTCCGT
GTTTCAGTTAGCCTCCCCCTAGGGTGGGCGAAGAACTCCAGCATGAGATCCCCGCGCTGGAGGATCATCC
AGCCGGCGTCCCGGAAAACGATTCCGAAGCCCAACCTTTCATAGAAGGCGGCGGTGGAATCGAAATCTCG
TGATGGCAGGTTGGGCGTCGCTTGGTCGGTCATTTCGAACCCCAGAGTCCCGCTCAGAAGAACTCGTCAA
GAAGGCGATAGAAGGCGATGCGCTGCGAATCGGGAGCGGCGATACCGTAAAGCACGAGGAAGCGGTCAGC
CCATTCGCCGCCAAGCTCTTCAGCAATATCACGGGTAGCCAACGCTATGTCCTGATAGCGGTCCGCCACA
CCCAGCCGGCCACAGTCGATGAATCCAGAAAAGCGGCCATTTTCCACCATGATATTCGGCAAGCAGGCAT
CGCCATGGGTCACGACGAGATCCTCGCCGTCGGGCATGCTCGCCTTGAGCCTGGCGAACAGTTCGGCTGG
CGCGAGCCCCTGATGCTCTTCGTCCAGATCATCCTGATCGACAAGACCGGCTTCCATCCGAGTACGTGCT
CGCTCGATGCGATGTTTCGCTTGGTGGTCGAATGGGCAGGTAGCCGGATCAAGCGTATGCAGCCGCCGCA
TTGCATCAGCCATGATGGATACTTTCTCGGCAGGAGCAAGGTGAGATGACAGGAGATCCTGCCCCGGCAC
TTCGCCCAATAGCAGCCAGTCCCTTCCCGCTTCAGTGACAACGTCGAGCACAGCTGCGCAAGGAACGCCC
GTCGTGGCCAGCCACGATAGCCGCGCTGCCTCGTCTTGCAGTTCATTCAGGGCACCGGACAGGTCGGTCT
TGACAAAAAGAACCGGGCGCCCCTGCGCTGACAGCCGGAACACGGCGGCATCAGAGCAGCCGATTGTCTG
TTGTGCCCAGTCATAGCCGAATAGCCTCTCCACCCAAGCGGCCGGAGAACCTGCGTGCAATCCATCTTGT
TCAATCATGCGAAACGATCCTCATCCTGTCTCTTGATCGATCTTTGCAAAAGCCTAGGCCTCCAAAAAAG
CCTCCTCACTACTTCTGGAATAGCTCAGAGGCCGAGGCGGCCTCGGCCTCTGCATAAATAAAAAAAATTA
GTCAGCCATGGGGCGGAGAATGGGCGGAACTGGGCGGAGTTAGGGGCG
Features (pLannotate 1.2.2; 17 found; start..end, strand, type, name):
    214..318     -  promoter       AmpR promoter: bla
    345..773     +  rep_origin     f1 ori (sequence partly withheld): f1 bacteriophage origin of replication; arrow indicates direction of (+) strand synthesis
    807..928     -  polyA_signal   SV40 poly(A) signal: SV40 polyadenylation signal
    951..1035    -  CDS            large T antigen (fragment): large T antigen from SV40 (simian virus 40)
   1047..1072    -  misc_feature   MCS (fragment): multiple cloning site
   1075..2217    -  CDS            ITPR1 (fragment): ITPR1_BOVIN - Experimental evidence at protein level: Swiss-Prot protein existence level 1. Intracellular channel that mediates calcium release from the endoplasmic reticulum following stimulation by inositol 1,4,5- trisphosphate. Involved in the regulation of epithelial secretion of electrolytes and fluid through the interaction with AHCYL1 Plays a role in ER stress-induced apoptosis. Cytoplasmic calcium released from the ER triggers apoptosis by the activation of CaM kinase II, eventually leading to the activation of downstream apoptosis pathways. From Bos taurus (Bovine).
   2227..2553    -  CDS            FKBP: human FK506-binding protein FKBP12
   2593..2610    -  misc_feature   MCS (fragment): multiple cloning site
   2611..3285    -  CDS            mRFP1: mRFP1 is a basic (constitutively fluorescent) red fluorescent protein published in 2002, derived from Discosoma sp.. It is reported to be a somewhat slowly-maturing monomer with low acid sensitivity.
   3330..3533    -  promoter       CMV promoter: human cytomegalovirus (CMV) immediate early promoter
   3534..3837    -  enhancer       CMV enhancer: human cytomegalovirus immediate early enhancer
   4012..4600    -  rep_origin     ori: high-copy-number ColE1/pMB1/pBR322/pUC origin of replication
   4822..4838    +  polyA_signal   bGH poly(A) signal (fragment): bovine growth hormone polyadenylation signal
   4929..4976    -  polyA_signal   HSV TK poly(A) signal: herpes simplex virus thymidine kinase polyadenylation signal (Cole and Stacy, 1985)
   5035..5187    -  CDS            ble (fragment): BLE_KLEPN - Experimental evidence at protein level: Swiss-Prot protein existence level 1. Binding protein with a strong affinity to the bleomycin family of antibiotics. Binds to CL990; an antimitotic-antibiotic compound. From Klebsiella pneumoniae.
   5208..6002    -  CDS            NeoR/KanR: aminoglycoside phosphotransferase from Tn5; aph(3')-II (or nptII); confers resistance to neomycin, kanamycin, and G418 (Geneticin®)
   6037..212     -  promoter       SV40 promoter (across the origin): SV40 enhancer and early promoter
