[The description below was written by a language model from this plasmid's Addgene catalogue record and pLannotate feature annotations shown in this document.]
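Description:
mRFP-FKBP12 is a mammalian expression plasmid built on an mRFP C1 backbone, in which the human cytomegalovirus immediate early enhancer and promoter drive a fusion of the monomeric red fluorescent protein mRFP1 to human FKBP12 (FKBP1A), with mRFP at the N terminus and an SV40 polyadenylation signal downstream. The plasmid replicates in bacteria from a high-copy ColE1/pUC-type origin and also carries an f1 phage origin. Selection relies on the Tn5 NeoR/KanR aminoglycoside phosphotransferase. A bacterial bla-type promoter expresses it for kanamycin resistance in E. coli, and the SV40 enhancer/early promoter, paired with an HSV TK polyadenylation signal, allows G418 selection in mammalian cells.

The catalogue entry gives the purpose as "FKBP12 only". Given the associated work on rapidly inducible changes in phosphoinositide levels, this suggests a cytosolic, fluorescently trackable FKBP12 module with no attached enzyme. Such a module would typically serve as a control or recruitable partner in rapamycin-induced heterodimerisation with an FRB-tagged membrane anchor, although the record does not spell out this use.

The annotated full sequence does not entirely match that description. Between the FKBP12 coding region and the residual multiple cloning site, the feature table reports a roughly 1.1 kb coding segment on the same strand, matched to a fragment of the inositol 1,4,5-trisphosphate receptor ITPR1 (best hit to the bovine protein). The table does not establish whether this segment is in frame with mRFP-FKBP12, and the catalogue does not mention it. Users should check the sequenced record before assuming that the expressed product is mRFP-FKBP12 alone.
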