Addgene plasmid #67514: mRFP-FKBP12
Purpose: FKBP12 only
Depositing lab: Tamas Balla. Depositing organization: National Institute of Child Health and Human Development (NICHD). Publication: Rapidly inducible changes in phosphatidylinositol 4,5-bisphosphate levels influence multiple regulatory functions of the lipid in intact living cells. Varnai P, Thyagarajan B, Rohacs T, Balla T. J Cell Biol. 2006 Nov 6;175(3):377-82. 10.1083/jcb.200607116 PubMed 17088424.
Backbone
  Vector backbone: mRFP C1
  Vector type: Mammalian Expression
Growth in bacteria
  Bacterial resistance: Kanamycin, 50 μg/mL
  Growth temperature: 37°C
  Growth strain: DH5alpha
  Copy number: Unknown
Gene/Insert
  Gene/Insert name: FKBP12
  Species: H. sapiens (human)
  Entrez Gene: FKBP1A (a.k.a. FKBP-12, FKBP-1A, FKBP1, FKBP12, PKC12, PKCI2, PPIASE)
  Promoter: CMV
  Tag / fusion protein: mRFP (N terminal on backbone)
  Cloning method: Unknown
  Sequencing primers: 5′ CMV-F; 3′ SV40pA-R
Terms and licenses: Academic/Nonprofit Terms; Industry Terms: Not Available to Industry
How to cite: mRFP-FKBP12 was a gift from Tamas Balla (Addgene plasmid # 67514 ; http://n2t.net/addgene:67514 ; RRID:Addgene_67514)
