>Addgene plasmid #67514 | mRFP-FKBP12 | addgene partial sequence | sequence record 122609 | CMV-F 5'-CGCAAATGGGCGGTAGGCGTG-3'
AGCAGAGCTGGTTTAGTGAACCGTCAGATCCGCTAGCGCTACCGGTCGCCACCATGGCCTCCTCCGAGGA
CGTCATCAAGGAGTTCATGCGCTTCAAGGTGCGCATGGAGGGCTCCGTGAACGGCCACGAGTTCGAGATC
GAGGGCGAGGGCGAGGGCCGCCCCTACGAGGGCACCCAGACCGCCAAGCTGAAGGTGACCAAGGGCGGCC
CCCTGCCCTTCGCCTGGGACATCCTGTCCCCTCAGTTCCAGTACGGCTCCAAGGCCTACGTGAAGCACCC
CGCCGACATCCCCGACTACTTGAAGCTGTCCTTCCCCGAGGGCTTCAAGTGGGAGCGCGTGATGAACTTC
GAGGACGGCGGCGTGGTGACCGTGACCCAGGACTCCTCCCTGCAGGACGGCGAGTTCATCTACAAGGTGA
AGCTGCGCGGCACCAACTTCCCCTCCGACGGCCCCGTAATGCAGAAGAAGACCATGGGCTGGGAGGCCTC
CACCGAGCGGATGTACCCCGAGGACGGCGCCCTGAAGGGCGAGATCAAGATGAGGCTGAAGCTGAAGGAC
GGCGGCCACTACGACGCCGAGGTCAAGACCACCTACATGGCCAAGAAGCCCGTGCAGCTGCCCGGCGCCT
ACAAGACCGACATCAAGCTGGACATCACCTCCCACAACGAGGACTACACCATCGTGGAACAGTACGAGCG
CGCCGAGGGCCGCCACTCCACCGGCGCCTCCGGACTCA
