>Addgene plasmid #67514 | mRFP-FKBP12 | addgene partial sequence | sequence record 122624 | SV40pA-R 5'-GAAATTTGTGATGCTATTGC-3'
GCTGCATAACAAGTTAACAACAACAATTGCATTCATTTTATGTTTCAGGTTCAGGGGGAGGTGTGGGAGG
TTTTTTAAAGCAAGTAAAACCTCTACAAATGTGGTATGGCTGATTATGATCAGTTATCTAGATCCGGTGG
ATCCCGGGCCCGCGGTACCTAGAGAATTCGATTATTGTGGAGCAGGGCAGTGATAGTGTCTTCAGCCAAC
ACATCATAGCCAATCTGCTTCTGCATGAAGCCAAACTGCTTGGCTATATACTCCTGGTTCTTCCTGTAGT
CTTGCTGCGAGTGTCTCAGCACCCTGTAGCAGAGCCGGCAGATGTGTCTGAAAGGAGCGTGCCGCTGGTC
CCCGAGCTCTTCCAGCCGAAGCATTGGGCCATCACCGCAGTCTGTGAATGGGGCTTGTAACAACTTGAAG
ATCTGCTTGAGAATATTCTGTTCTCTCATCAGTTTCTGCCGTTCTCTGTTGGGCTTGGAGAAGACAACTT
CGAGAACATCTTGACCAGAATTAGTTCCACCAGTGACGAAGTAAACCAAATCTTCTAGCAGCTTGGTTAC
AGACCTCCTTTCATTCTGGGTGATGGTGCCCTTCTCTAGCTTCCCAGCAATGGAGCCCAGCACCTTGCTG
GCATCATTGGCAAAGTCCAGGTCCCGAACTTCAGCAGGAGAAACCGGAACTATGGCAAATGCTTCCTTAT
CCTCCTTCACAGGAGAGGTGCCAATTTTCAGCATCACGGGCTTTTCTTCTTCCTTGTCAATAGGAATATT
TGTGCTGTGAACCCAGGTATTAGTACATAGGTGTCTGAGCCGAACATAAGAGTTCCTTGGGACAAGGCTG
TCACCTCCACGCAGAGTGGT
