>Addgene plasmid #67514 | mRFP-FKBP12 | addgene partial sequence | sequence record 123559 | DsRed1-C 5'-AGCTGGACATCACCTCCCACAACG-3'
GTACGAGCGCGCCGAGGGCCGCCACTCCACCGGCGCCTCCGGACTCAGATCTCGAAGCGCGGCCGCGGGA
GCAGGAGGAGCAGCTCGAGCGGCGATGGGAGTGCAGGTGGAAACCATCTCCCCAGGAGACGGGCGCACCT
TCCCCAAGCGCGGCCAGACCTGCGTGGTGCACTACACCGGGATGCTTGAAGATGGAAAGAAATTTGATTC
CTCCCGGGACAGAAACAAGCCCTTTAAGTTTATGCTAGGCAAGCAGGAGGTGATCCGAGGCTGGGAAGAA
GGGGTTGCCCAGATGAGTGTGGGTCAGAGAGCCAAACTGACTATATCTCCAGATTATGCCTATGGTGCCA
CTGGGCACCCAGGCATCATCCCACCACATGCCACTCTCGTCTTCGATGTGGAGCTTCTAAAACTGGAATG
AGCTCGAGTGAAATGGAGTGATAACAAAGACGACATATTAAAGGGGGGTGACGTGGTGAGGCTGTTTCAT
GCTGAGCAGGAGAAGTTTCTCACCTGTGACGAACACAGGAAGAAGCAGCACGTCTTCCTGAGAACCACGG
GCCGGCAGTCGGCCACATCTGCCACCAGTTCAAAAGCCCTGTGGGAGGTGGAGGTGGTCCAGCATGACCC
ATGTCGGGGCGGAGCAGGGTATTGGAACAGCCTTTTCCGTTTCAAGCATCTGGCCACGGGGCATTACTTG
GCAGCAGAGGTAGACCCTGACTTTGAGGAAGAATGCCTGGAGTTTCAGCCCTCAGTGGACCCTGATCAGG
ACGCCTCTCGAAGTAGGTTGCGGAATGCCCAAGAAAAGATGGTATACTCCCTGGTCTCTGTGCCTGAAGG
CAATGACATCTCCTCCATTTTCGAGCTAGATCCCACCACTCTGCGTGGA
